>Addgene plasmid #21212 | MSCV JMJD3 | addgene full sequence | sequence record 147529 | Addgene NGS result
CATTAATGAATCGGCCAACGCGCGGGGAGAGGCGGTTTGCGTATTGGGCGCTCTTCCGCTTCCTCGCTCA
CTGACTCGCTGCGCTCGGTCGTTCGGCTGCGGCGAGCGGTATCAGCTCACTCAAAGGCGGTAATACGGTT
ATCCACAGAATCAGGGGATAACGCAGGAAAGAACATGTGAGCAAAAGGCCAGCAAAAGGCCAGGAACCGT
AAAAAGGCCGCGTTGCTGGCGTTTTTCCATAGGCTCCGCCCCCCTGACGAGCATCACAAAAATCGACGCT
CAAGTCAGAGGTGGCGAAACCCGACAGGACTATAAAGATACCAGGCGTTTCCCCCTGGAAGCTCCCTCGT
GCGCTCTCCTGTTCCGACCCTGCCGCTTACCGGATACCTGTCCGCCTTTCTCCCTTCGGGAAGCGTGGCG
CTTTCTCATAGCTCACGCTGTAGGTATCTCAGTTCGGTGTAGGTCGTTCGCTCCAAGCTGGGCTGTGTGC
ACGAACCCCCCGTTCAGCCCGACCGCTGCGCCTTATCCGGTAACTATCGTCTTGAGTCCAACCCGGTAAG
ACACGACTTATCGCCACTGGCAGCAGCCACTGGTAACAGGATTAGCAGAGCGAGGTATGTAGGCGGTGCT
ACAGAGTTCTTGAAGTGGTGGCCTAACTACGGCTACACTAGAAGAACAGTATTTGGTATCTGCGCTCTGC
TGAAGCCAGTTACCTTCGGAAAAAGAGTTGGTAGCTCTTGATCCGGCAAACAAACCACCGCTGGTAGCGG
TGGTTTTTTTGTTTGCAAGCAGCAGATTACGCGCAGAAAAAAAGGATCTCAAGAAGATCCTTTGATCTTT
TCTACGGGGTCTGACGCTCAGTGGAACGAAAACTCACGTTAAGGGATTTTGGTCATGAGATTATCAAAAA
GGATCTTCACCTAGATCCTTTTAAATTAAAAATGAAGTTTTAAATCAATCTAAAGTATATATGAGTAAAC
TTGGTCTGACAGTTACCAATGCTTAATCAGTGAGGCACCTATCTCAGCGATCTGTCTATTTCGTTCATCC
ATAGTTGCCTGACTCCCCGTCGTGTAGATAACTACGATACGGGAGGGCTTACCATCTGGCCCCAGTGCTG
CAATGATACCGCGAGACCCACGCTCACCGGCTCCAGATTTATCAGCAATAAACCAGCCAGCCGGAAGGGC
CGAGCGCAGAAGTGGTCCTGCAACTTTATCCGCCTCCATCCAGTCTATTAATTGTTGCCGGGAAGCTAGA
GTAAGTAGTTCGCCAGTTAATAGTTTGCGCAACGTTGTTGCCATTGCTACAGGCATCGTGGTGTCACGCT
CGTCGTTTGGTATGGCTTCATTCAGCTCCGGTTCCCAACGATCAAGGCGAGTTACATGATCCCCCATGTT
GTGCAAAAAAGCGGTTAGCTCCTTCGGTCCTCCGATCGTTGTCAGAAGTAAGTTGGCCGCAGTGTTATCA
CTCATGGTTATGGCAGCACTGCATAATTCTCTTACTGTCATGCCATCCGTAAGATGCTTTTCTGTGACTG
GTGAGTACTCAACCAAGTCATTCTGAGAATAGTGTATGCGGCGACCGAGTTGCTCTTGCCCGGCGTCAAT
ACGGGATAATACCGCGCCACATAGCAGAACTTTAAAAGTGCTCATCATTGGAAAACGTTCTTCGGGGCGA
AAACTCTCAAGGATCTTACCGCTGTTGAGATCCAGTTCGATGTAACCCACTCGTGCACCCAACTGATCTT
CAGCATCTTTTACTTTCACCAGCGTTTCTGGGTGAGCAAAAACAGGAAGGCAAAATGCCGCAAAAAAGGG
AATAAGGGCGACACGGAAATGTTGAATACTCATACTCTTCCTTTTTCAATATTATTGAAGCATTTATCAG
GGTTATTGTCTCATGAGCGGATACATATTTGAATGTATTTAGAAAAATAAACAAATAGGGGTTCCGCGCA
CATTTCCCCGAAAAGTGCCACCTGACGTCTAAGAAACCATTATTATCATGACATTAACCTATAAAAATAG
GCGTATCACGAGGCCCTTTCGTCTCGCGCGTTTCGGTGATGACGGTGAAAACCTCTGACACATGCAGCTC
CCGGAGACGGTCACAGCTTGTCTGTAAGCGGATGCCGGGAGCAGACAAGCCCGTCAGGGCGCGTCAGCGG
GTGTTGGCGGGTGTCGGGGCTGGCTTAACTATGCGGCATCAGAGCAGATTGTACTGAGAGTGCACCATAT
GCGGTGTGAAATACCGCACAGATGCGTAAGGAGAAAATACCGCATCAGGCGCCATTCGCCATTCAGGCTG
CGCAACTGTTGGGAAGGGCGATCGGTGCGGGCCTCTTCGCTATTACGCCAGCTGGCGAAAGGGGGATGTG
CTGCAAGGCGATTAAGTTGGGTAACGCCAGGGTTTTCCCAGTCACGACGTTGTAAAACGACGGCGCAAGG
AATGGTGCATGCAAGGAGATGGCGCCCAACAGTCCCCCGGCCACGGGGCCTGCCACCATACCCACGCCGA
AACAAGCGCTCATGAGCCCGAAGTGGCGAGCCCGATCTTCCCCATCGGTGATGTCGGCGATATAGGCGCC
AGCAACCGCACCTGTGGCGCCGGTGATGCCGGCCACGATGCGTCCGGCGTAGAGGCGATTAGTCCAATTT
GTTAAAGACAGGATATCAGTGGTCCAGGCTCTAGTTTTGACTCAACAATATCACCAGCTGAAGCCTATAG
AGTACGAGCCATAGATAAAATAAAAGATTTTATTTAGTCTCCAGAAAAAGGGGGGAATGAAAGACCCCAC
CTGTAGGTTTGGCAAGCTAGCTTAAGTAACGCCATTTTGCAAGGCATGGAAAATACATAACTGAGAATAG
AGAAGTTCAGATCAAGGTTAGGAACAGAGAGACAGCAGAATATGGGCCAAACAGGATATCTGTGGTAAGC
AGTTCCTGCCCCGGCTCAGGGCCAAGAACAGATGGTCCCCAGATGCGGTCCCGCCCTCAGCAGTTTCTAG
AGAACCATCAGATGTTTCCAGGGTGCCCCAAGGACCTGAAATGACCCTGTGCCTTATTTGAACTAACCAA
TCAGTTCGCTTCTCGCTTCTGTTCGCGCGCTTCTGCTCCCCGAGCTCAATAAAAGAGCCCACAACCCCTC
ACTCGGCGCGCCAGTCCTCCGATAGACTGCGTCGCCCGGGTACCCGTATTCCCAATAAAGCCTCTTGCTG
TTTGCATCCGAATCGTGGACTCGCTGATCCTTGGGAGGGTCTCCTCAGATTGATTGACTGCCCACCTCGG
GGGTCTTTCATTTGGAGGTTCCACCGAGATTTGGAGACCCCTGCCCAGGGACCACCGACCCCCCCGCCGG
GAGGTAAGCTGGCCAGCGGTCGTTTCGTGTCTGTCTCTGTCTTTGTGCGTGTTTGTGCCGGCATCTAATG
TTTGCGCCTGCGTCTGTACTAGTTAGCTAACTAGCTCTGTATCTGGCGGACCCGTGGTGGAACTGACGAG
TTCTGAACACCCGGCCGCAACCCTGGGAGACGTCCCAGGGACTTTGGGGGCCGTTTTTGTGGCCCGACCT
GAGGAAGGGAGTCGATGTGGAATCCGACCCCGTCAGGATATGTGGTTCTGGTAGGAGACGAGAACCTAAA
ACAGTTCCCGCCTCCGTCTGAATTTTTGCTTTCGGTTTGGAACCGAAGCCGCGCGTCTTGTCTGCTGCAG
CGCTGCAGCATCGTTCTGTGTTGTCTCTGTCTGACTGTGTTTCTGTATTTGTCTGAAAATTAGGGCCAGA
CTGTTACCACTCCCTTAAGTTTGACCTTAGGTCACTGGAAAGATGTCGAGCGGATCGCTCACAACCAGTC
GGTAGATGTCAAGAAGAGACGTTGGGTTACCTTCTGCTCTGCAGAATGGCCAACCTTTAACGTCGGATGG
CCGCGAGACGGCACCTTTAACCGAGACCTCATCACCCAGGTTAAGATCAAGGTCTTTTCACCTGGCCCGC
ATGGACACCCAGACCAGGTCCCCTACATCGTGACCTGGGAAGCCTTGGCTTTTGACCCCCCTCCCTGGGT
CAAGCCCTTTGTACACCCTAAGCCTCCGCCTCCTCTTCCTCCATCCGCCCCGTCTCTCCCCCTTGAACCT
CCTCGTTCGACCCCGCCTCGATCCTCCCTTTATCCAGCCCTCACTCCTTCTCTAGGCGCCGGAATTAGAT
CTGCCACCATGGACTACAAGGATGACGATGACAAGCTCGATGGAGGATACCCATACGATGTTCCAGATTA
CGCTGCTCGAGGTTATCAAACAAGTTTGTACAAAAAAGCAGGCTCCGCGGCCGCCCCCTTCACCGGATCC
ATGCATCGGGCAGTGGATCCTCCAGGGGCCCGCGCTGCACGGGAAGCCTTTGCCCTTGGGGGCCTGAGCT
GTGCTGGGGCCTGGAGCTCCTGCCCGCCTCATCCCCCTCCTCGTAGCGCATGGCTGCCTGGAGGCAGATG
CTCAGCCAGCATTGGGCAGCCCCCGCTTCCTGCTCCCCTACCCCCTTCACATGGCAGTAGTTCTGGGCAC
CCCAGCAAACCATATTATGCTCCAGGGGCGCCCACTCCAAGACCCCTCCATGGGAAGCTGGAATCCCTGC
ATGGCTGTGTGCAGGCATTGCTCCGGGAGCCAGCCCAGCCAGGGCTTTGGGAACAGCTTGGGCAACTGTA
CGAGTCAGAGCACGATAGTGAGGAGGCCACACGCTGCTACCACAGCGCCCTTCGATACGGAGGAAGCTTC
GCTGAGCTGGGGCCCCGCATTGGCCGACTGCAGCAGGCCCAGCTCTGGAACTTTCATACTGGCTCCTGCC
AGCACCGAGCCAAGGTCCTGCCCCCACTGGAGCAAGTGTGGAACTTGCTACACCTTGAGCACAAACGGAA
CTATGGAGCCAAGCGGGGAGGTCCCCCGGTGAAGCGAGCTGCTGAACCCCCAGTGGTGCAGCCTGTGCCT
CCTGCAGCACTCTCAGGCCCCTCAGGGGAGGAGGGCCTCAGCCCTGGAGGCAAGCGAAGGAGAGGCTGCA
ACTCTGAACAGACTGGCCTTCCCCCAGGGCTGCCACTGCCTCCACCACCATTACCACCACCACCACCACC
ACCACCACCACCCCTGCCTGGCCTGGCTACCAGCCCCCCATTTCAGCTAACCAAGCCAGGGCTGTGGAGT
ACCCTGCATGGAGATGCCTGGGGCCCAGAGCGCAAGGGTTCAGCACCCCCAGAGCGCCAGGAGCAGCGGC
ACTCGCTGCCTCACCCATATCCATACCCAGCTCCAGCGTACACCGCGCACCCCCCTGGCCACCGGCTGGT
CCCGGCTGCTCCCCCAGGCCCAGGCCCCCGCCCCCCAGGAGCAGAGAGCCATGGCTGCCTGCCTGCCACC
CGTCCCCCCGGAAGTGACCTTAGAGAGAGCAGAGTTCAGAGGTCGCGGATGGACTCCAGCGTTTCACCAG
CAGCAACCACCGCCTGCGTGCCTTACGCCCCTTCCCGGCCCCCTGGCCTCCCCGGCACCACCACCAGCAG
CAGCAGTAGCAGCAGCAGCAACACTGGTCTCCGGGGCGTGGAGCCGAACCCAGGCATTCCCGGCGCTGAC
CATTACCAAACTCCCGCGCTGGAGGTCTCTCACCATGGCCGCCTGGGGCCCTCGGCACACAGCAGTCGGA
AACCGTTCTTGGGGGCTCCCGCTGCCACTCCCCACCTATCCCTGCCACCTGGACCTTCCTCACCCCCCCC
CCCCCCCCTGTCCCCGCCTCTTACGCCCCCCACCACCCCCTGCCTGGTTGAAGGGTCCGGCCTGCCGGGC
AGCCCGAGAGGATGGAGAGATCTTAGAAGAGCTCTTCTTTGGGACTGAGGGACCCCCCCGCCCTGCCCCA
CCACCCCTCCCCCATCGCGAGGGCTTCTTGGGGCCTCCGGCCTCCCGCTTTTCTGTGGGCACTCAGGATT
CTCACACCCCTCCCACTCCCCCAACCCCAACCACCAGCAGTAGCAACAGCAACAGTGGCAGCCACAGCAG
CAGCCCTGCTGGGCCTGTGTCCTTTCCCCCACCACCCTATCTGGCCAGAAGTATAGACCCCCTTCCCCGG
CCTCCCAGCCCAGCACAGAACCCCCAGGACCCACCTCTTGTACCCCTGACTCTTGCCCTGCCTCCAGCCC
CTCCTTCCTCCTGCCACCAAAATACCTCAGGAAGCTTCAGGCGCCCGGAGAGCCCCCGGCCCAGGGTCTC
CTTCCCAAAGACCCCCGAGGTGGGGCCGGGGCCACCCCCAGGCCCCCTGAGTAAAGCCCCCCAGCCTGTG
CCGCCCGGGGTTGGGGAGCTGCCTGCCCGAGGCCCTCGACTCTTTGATTTTCCCCCCACTCCGCTGGAGG
ACCAGTTTGAGGAGCCAGCCGAATTCAAGATCCTACCTGATGGGCTGGCCAACATCATGAAGATGCTGGA
CGAATCCATTCGCAAGGAAGAGGAACAGCAACAACACGAAGCAGGCGTGGCCCCCCAACCCCCGCTGAAG
GAGCCCTTTGCATCTCTGCAGTCTCCTTTCCCCACCGACACAGCCCCCACCACTACTGCTCCTGCTGTCG
CCGTCACCACCACCACCACCACCACCACCACCACCACGGCCACCCAGGAAGAGGAGAAGAAGCCACCACC
AGCCCTACCACCACCACCGCCTCTAGCCAAGTTCCCTCCACCCTCTCAGCCACAGCCACCACCACCCCCA
CCCCCCAGCCCGGCCAGCCTGCTCAAATCCTTGGCCTCCGTGCTGGAGGGACAAAAGTACTGTTATCGGG
GGACTGGAGCAGCTGTTTCCACCCGGCCTGGGCCCTTGCCCACCACTCAGTATTCCCCTGGCCCCCCATC
AGGTGCTACCGCCCTGCCGCCCACCTCAGCGGCCCCTAGCGCCCAGGGCTCCCCACAGCCCTCTGCTTCC
TCGTCATCTCAGTTCTCTACCTCAGGCGGGCCCTGGGCCCGGGAGCGCAGGGCGGGCGAAGAGCCAGTCC
CGGGCCCCATGACCCCCACCCAACCGCCCCCACCCCTATCTCTGCCCCCTGCTCGCTCTGAGTCTGAGGT
GCTAGAAGAGATCAGCCGGGCTTGCGAGACCCTTGTGGAGCGGGTGGGCCGGAGTGCCACTGACCCAGCC
GACCCAGTGGACACAGCAGAGCCAGCGGACAGTGGGACTGAGCGACTGCTGCCCCCCGCACAGGCCAAGG
AGGAGGCTGGCGGGGTGGCGGCAGTGTCAGGCAGCTGTAAGCGGCGACAGAAGGAGCATCAGAAGGAGCA
TCGGCGGCACAGGCGGGCCTGTAAGGACAGTGTGGGTCGTCGGCCCCGTGAGGGCAGGGCAAAGGCCAAG
GCCAAGGTCCCCAAAGAAAAGAGCCGCCGGGTGCTGGGGAACCTGGACCTGCAGAGCGAGGAGATCCAGG
GTCGTGAGAAGTCCCGGCCCGATCTTGGCGGGGCCTCCAAGGCCAAGCCACCCACAGCTCCAGCCCCTCC
ATCAGCTCCTGCACCTTCTGCCCAGCCCACACCCCCGTCAGCCTCTGTCCCTGGAAAGAAGGCTCGGGAG
GAAGCCCCAGGGCCACCGGGTGTCAGCCGGGCCGACATGCTGAAGCTGCGCTCACTTAGTGAGGGGCCCC
CCAAGGAGCTGAAGATCCGGCTCATCAAGGTAGAGAGTGGTGACAAGGAGACCTTTATCGCCTCTGAGGT
GGAAGAGCGGCGGCTGCGCATGGCAGACCTCACCATCAGCCACTGTGCTGCTGACGTCGTGCGCGCCAGC
AGGAATGCCAAGGTGAAAGGGAAGTTTCGAGAGTCCTACCTTTCCCCTGCCCAGTCTGTGAAACCGAAGA
TCAACACTGAGGAGAAGCTGCCCCGGGAAAAACTCAACCCCCCTACACCCAGCATCTATCTGGAGAGCAA
ACGGGATGCCTTCTCACCTGTCCTGCTGCAGTTCTGTACAGACCCTCGAAATCCCATCACAGTGATCCGG
GGCCTGGCGGGCTCCCTGCGGCTCAACTTGGGCCTCTTCTCCACCAAGACCCTGGTGGAAGCGAGTGGCG
AACACACCGTGGAAGTTCGCACCCAGGTGCAGCAGCCCTCAGATGAGAACTGGGATCTGACAGGCACTCG
GCAGATCTGGCCTTGTGAGAGCTCCCGTTCCCACACCACCATTGCCAAGTACGCACAGTACCAGGCCTCA
TCCTTCCAGGAGTCTCTGCAGGAGGAGAAGGAGAGTGAGGATGAGGAGTCAGAGGAGCCAGACAGCACCA
CTGGAACCCCTCCTAGCAGCGCACCAGACCCGAAGAACCATCACATCATCAAGTTTGGCACCAACATCGA
CTTGTCTGATGCTAAGCGGTGGAAGCCCCAGCTGCAGGAGCTGCTAAAGCTGCCCGCCTTCATGCGGGTA
ACATCCACGGGCAACATGCTGAGCCACGTGGGCCACACCATCCTGGGCATGAACACGGTGCAGCTGTACA
TGAAGGTGCCCGGCAGCCGAACGCCAGGCCACCAGGAGAATAACAACTTCTGCTCCGTCAACATCAACAT
TGGCCCAGGCGACTGCGAGTGGTTCGCGGTGCACGAGCACTACTGGGAGACCATCAGCGCTTTCTGTGAT
CGGCACGGCGTGGACTACTTGACGGGTTCCTGGTGGCCAATCCTGGATGATCTCTATGCATCCAATATTC
CTGTGTACCGCTTCGTGCAGCGACCCGGAGACCTCGTGTGGATTAATGCGGGGACTGTGCACTGGGTGCA
GGCCACCGGCTGGTGCAACAACATTGCCTGGAACGTGGGGCCCCTCACCGCCTATCAGTACCAGCTGGCC
CTGGAACGATACGAGTGGAATGAGGTGAAGAACGTCAAATCCATCGTGCCCATGATTCACGTGTCATGGA
ACGTGGCTCGCACGGTCAAAATCAGCGACCCCGACTTGTTCAAGATGATCAAGTTCTGCCTGCTGCAGTC
CATGAAGCACTGCCAGGTGCAACGCGAGAGCCTGGTGCGGGCAGGGAAGAAAATCGCTTACCAGGGCCGT
GTCAAGGACGAGCCAGCCTACTACTGCAACGAGTGCGATGTGGAGGTGTTTAACATCCTGTTCGTGACAA
GTGAGAATGGCAGCCGCAACACGTACCTGGTACACTGCGAGGGCTGTGCCCGGCGCCGCAGCGCAGGCCT
GCAGGGCGTGGTGGTGCTGGAGCAGTACCGCACTGAGGAGCTGGCTCAGGCCTACGACGCCTTCACGCTG
GTGAGGGCCCGGCGGGCGCGCGGGCAGCGGAGGAGGGCACTGGGGCAGGCTGCAGGGACGGGCTTCGGGA
GCCCGGCCGCGCCTTTCCCTGAGCCCCCGCCGGCTTTCTCCCCCCAGGCCCCAGCCAGCACGTCGCGATG
ACTCGAGGCGAAAGGGTGGGCGCGCCGACCCAGCTTTCTTGTACAAAGTGGTTCGATAACGAATTCCGCC
CCCCCCCCCTAACGTTACTGGCCGAAGCCGCTTGGAATAAGGCCGGTGTGCGTTTGTCTATATGTTATTT
TCCACCATATTGCCGTCTTTTGGCAATGTGAGGGCCCGGAAACCTGGCCCTGTCTTCTTGACGAGCATTC
CTAGGGGTCTTTCCCCTCTCGCCAAAGGAATGCAAGGTCTGTTGAATGTCGTGAAGGAAGCAGTTCCTCT
GGAAGCTTCTTGAAGACAAACAACGTCTGTAGCGACCCTTTGCAGGCAGCGGAACCCCCCACCTGGCGAC
AGGTGCCTCTGCGGCCAAAAGCCACGTGTATAAGATACACCTGCAAAGGCGGCACAACCCCAGTGCCACG
TTGTGAGTTGGATAGTTGTGGAAAGAGTCAAATGGCTCTCCTCAAGCGTATTCAACAAGGGGCTGAAGGA
TGCCCAGAAGGTACCCCATTGTATGGGATCTGATCTGGGGCCTCGGTGCACATGCTTTACATGTGTTTAG
TCGAGGTTAAAAAAACGTCTAGGCCCCCCGAACCACGGGGACGTGGTTTTCCTTTGAAAAACACGATGAT
AATATGGCCACAACCATGACCGAGTACAAGCCCACGGTGCGCCTCGCCACCCGCGACGACGTCCCCAGGG
CCGTACGCACCCTCGCCGCCGCGTTCGCCGACTACCCCGCCACGCGCCACACCGTCGATCCGGACCGCCA
CATCGAGCGGGTCACCGAGCTGCAAGAACTCTTCCTCACGCGCGTCGGGCTCGACATCGGCAAGGTGTGG
GTCGCGGACGACGGCGCCGCGGTGGCGGTCTGGACCACGCCGGAGAGCGTCGAAGCGGGGGCGGTGTTCG
CCGAGATCGGCCCGCGCATGGCCGAGTTGAGCGGTTCCCGGCTGGCCGCGCAGCAACAGATGGAAGGCCT
CCTGGCGCCGCACCGGCCCAAGGAGCCCGCGTGGTTCCTGGCCACCGTCGGCGTCTCGCCCGACCACCAG
GGCAAGGGTCTGGGCAGCGCCGTCGTGCTCCCCGGAGTGGAGGCGGCCGAGCGCGCCGGGGTGCCCGCCT
TCCTGGAGACCTCCGCGCCCCGCAACCTCCCCTTCTACGAGCGGCTCGGCTTCACCGTCACCGCCGACGT
CGAGGTGCCCGAAGGACCGCGCACCTGGTGCATGACCCGCAAGCCCGGTGCCTGATGCATCGATGTCGAC
CTGCAGCCAAGCTTATCGATAAAATAAAAGATTTTATTTAGTCTCCAGAAAAAGGGGGGAATGAAAGACC
CCACCTGTAGGTTTGGCAAGCTAGCTTAAGTAACGCCATTTTGCAAGGCATGGAAAATACATAACTGAGA
ATAGAGAAGTTCAGATCAAGGTTAGGAACAGAGAGACAGCAGAATATGGGCCAAACAGGATATCTGTGGT
AAGCAGTTCCTGCCCCGGCTCAGGGCCAAGAACAGATGGTCCCCAGATGCGGTCCCGCCCTCAGCAGTTT
CTAGAGAACCATCAGATGTTTCCAGGGTGCCCCAAGGACCTGAAATGACCCTGTGCCTTATTTGAACTAA
CCAATCAGTTCGCTTCTCGCTTCTGTTCGCGCGCTTCTGCTCCCCGAGCTCAATAAAAGAGCCCACAACC
CCTCACTCGGCGCGCCAGTCCTCCGATAGACTGCGTCGCCCGGGTACCCGTGTATCCAATAAACCCTCTT
GCAGTTGCATCCGACTTGTGGTCTCGCTGTTCCTTGGGAGGGTCTCCTCTGAGTGATTGACTACCCGTCA
GCGGGGGTCTTTCATGGGTAACAGTTTCTTGAAGTTGGAGAACAACATTCTGAGGGTAGGAGTCGAATAT
TAAGTAATCCTGACTCAATTAGCCACTGTTTTGAATCCACATACTCCAATACTCCTGAAATAGTTCATTA
TGGACAGCGCAGAAAGAGCTGGGGAGAATTGTGAAATTGTTATCCGCTCACAATTCCACACAACATACGA
GCCGGAAGCATAAAGTGTAAAGCCTGGGGTGCCTAATGAGTGAGCTAACTCACATTAATTGCGTTGCGCT
CACTGCCCGCTTTCCAGTCGGGAAACCTGTCGTGCCAGCTG
Features (pLannotate 1.2.2; 24 found; start..end, strand, type, name):
    234..822     -  rep_origin     ori: high-copy-number ColE1/pMB1/pBR322/pUC origin of replication
    993..1853    -  CDS            AmpR: β-lactamase; bla; confers resistance to ampicillin, carbenicillin, and related antibiotics
   1854..1958    -  promoter       AmpR promoter: bla
   2053..2088    +  CDS            rop (fragment): Rop protein, which maintains plasmids at low copy number; rop
   2190..2289    +  misc_feature   bom (fragment): basis of mobility region from pBR322
   2295..2444    -  CDS            lacZα (fragment): LacZα fragment of β-galactosidase; lacZ fragment
   2444..2645    -  CDS            TcR (fragment): tetracycline efflux protein; tet; confers resistance to tetracycline
   2646..2744    +  CDS            env (fragment): murine leukemia virus gPr80 envelope polyprotein precursor; env; proteolytically cleaved into gp70SU and p15TM subunits
   2786..3302    +  LTR            5' LTR: 5' long terminal repeat from murine embryonic stem cell virus
   3366..3707    +  misc_feature   MESV Ψ: packaging signal of murine embryonic stem cell virus
   3774..4190    +  CDS            gag (truncated): truncated Moloney murine leukemia virus (MMLV) gag gene lacking the start codon
   4212..4235    +  CDS            3xFLAG (fragment): three tandem FLAG® epitope tags, followed by an enterokinase cleavage site
   4248..4274    +  CDS            3xHA (fragment): three tandem HA epitope tags
   4290..4314    +  protein_bind   attB1: mutant version of attB; recombination site for the Gateway® BP reaction BP Clonase™
   5095..5121    +  CDS            9xHis: 9xHis affinity tag
   5683..9261    +  CDS            KDM6B (fragment): KDM6B_HUMAN - Also known as JMJD3, KIAA0346. Experimental evidence at protein level: Swiss-Prot protein existence level 1. Histone demethylase that specifically demethylates 'Lys-27' of histone H3, thereby playing a central role in histone code (PubMed:17825402, PubMed:17851529, PubMed:17713478, PubMed:18003914). Demethylates trimethylated and dimethylated H3 'Lys-27' (PubMed:17825402, PubMed:17851529, PubMed:17713478, PubMed:18003914). Plays a central role in regulation of posterior development, by regulating HOX gene expression (PubMed:17851529). Involved in inflammatory response by particip
   9408..9432    -  protein_bind   attB2: mutant version of attB; recombination site for the Gateway® BP reaction BP Clonase™
   9550..10012   +  misc_feature   IRES: internal ribosome entry site (IRES) of the encephalomyocarditis virus (EMCV)
  10026..10625   +  CDS            PuroR: puromycin N-acetyltransferase; pac from Streptomyces alboniger; confers resistance to puromycin
  10701..11215   +  LTR            3' LTR: 3' long terminal repeat from murine embryonic stem cell virus
  11375..11397   -  protein_bind   lac operator (fragment): The lac repressor binds to the lac operator to inhibit transcription in E. coli. This inhibition can be relieved by adding lactose or isopropyl-β-D-thiogalactopyranoside (IPTG). lac repressor encoded by lacI
  11401..11431   -  promoter       lac promoter: promoter for the E. coli lac operon
  11446..11467   -  protein_bind   CAP binding site: CAP binding activates transcription in the presence of cAMP. E. coli catabolite activator protein
  11480..51      -  CDS            lacI (fragment) (across the origin): lac repressor; lacI; The lac repressor binds to the lac operator to inhibit transcription in E. coli. This inhibition can be relieved by adding lactose or isopropyl-β-D-thiogalactopyranoside (IPTG).
