[The description below was written by a language model from this plasmid's Addgene catalogue record and pLannotate feature annotations shown in this document.]
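Description:
MSCV JMJD3 is a gammaretroviral mammalian expression vector built on a pMSCVpuro-type backbone and carrying human JMJD3 (KDM6B), the histone demethylase that removes di- and trimethyl marks from lysine 27 of histone H3. In bacteria it replicates from a high-copy ColE1/pUC-type origin and is selected with ampicillin through the bla gene. The sequenced plasmid is about 11.5 kb. Several short annotated fragments (rop, bom, lacZα, TcR, env, lacI and lac promoter/operator pieces) appear to be backbone remnants rather than functional elements.

The proviral unit is bounded by murine embryonic stem cell virus 5' and 3' LTRs and includes the MESV Ψ packaging signal and a truncated gag region lacking its start codon. Together these allow the transcript to be packaged when the plasmid is introduced into a retroviral packaging line that supplies the viral proteins in trans. The 5' LTR serves as the promoter. Downstream sit single-copy-sized FLAG and HA epitope matches, consistent with the catalogued N-terminal Flag and HA tags, followed by the JMJD3 insert between attB1 and attB2 sites, which suggests Gateway recombination even though the record lists restriction enzyme cloning. The KDM6B annotation covers only part of the attB-flanked interval, and the "9xHis" hit lies inside that interval, so it may be a histidine-rich stretch of the insert rather than an added tag.

The table shows an EMCV IRES driving puromycin N-acetyltransferase after the insert, so JMJD3 and the puromycin marker are translated from one LTR-driven bicistronic transcript. This differs from the separate internal promoter usually found in pMSCVpuro. The construct suits stable, puromycin-selectable overexpression of tagged JMJD3 in transduced mammalian cells, and the associated publication concerns JMJD3 control of differentiation in a self-renewing mammalian tissue.
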