Addgene plasmid #21212: MSCV JMJD3
Depositing lab: Paul Khavari. Depositing organization: Stanford University. Publication: Control of differentiation in a self-renewing mammalian tissue by the histone demethylase JMJD3. Sen GL, Webster DE, Barragan DI, Chang HY, Khavari PA. Genes Dev. 2008 Jul 15. 22(14):1865-70. 10.1101/gad.1673508 PubMed 18628393.
Backbone
  Vector backbone: pMSCVpuro
  Backbone size w/o insert (bp): 6300
  Vector type: Mammalian Expression, Retroviral
  Selectable markers: Puromycin
Growth in bacteria
  Bacterial resistance: Ampicillin, 100 μg/mL
  Growth temperature: 37°C
  Growth strain: Stbl3
  Growth instructions: Stbl3
  Copy number: High Copy
Gene/Insert
  Gene/Insert name: JMJD3
  Species: H. sapiens (human)
  Entrez Gene: KDM6B (a.k.a. JMJD3, NEDCFSA, NEDSST)
  Tag / fusion protein: Flag (N terminal on insert); HA (N terminal on insert)
  Cloning method: Restriction Enzyme
  Sequencing primers: 5′ pLXSN-5; 3′ MSCV-rev
Terms and licenses: Academic/Nonprofit Terms; Industry Terms: Not Available to Industry
How to cite: MSCV JMJD3 was a gift from Paul Khavari (Addgene plasmid # 21212 ; http://n2t.net/addgene:21212 ; RRID:Addgene_21212)
