>Addgene plasmid #21212 | MSCV JMJD3 | depositor partial sequence | sequence record 9823 | Author sequence
CGAAGAAGGGGATGAGGCGGGCAGGACTCCCNNCCCCAGCACAGCTCAGGCCCCCAAGGGCAAAGGCTTC
CCGTGCAGCGCGGGCCCCTGGAGGATCCACTGCCCGATGCATGGATCCGGTGAAGGGGGCGGCCGCGGAG
CCTGCTTTTTTGTACAAACTTGTTTGATAACCTCGAGCAGCGTAATCTGGAACATCGTATGGGTATCCTC
CATCGAGCTTGTCATCGTCATCCTTGTAGTCCATGGTGGCAGATCTAATTCCGGCGCCTAGAGAAGGAGT
GAGGGCTGGATAAAGGGAGGATCGAGGCGGGGTCGAACGAGGAGGTTCAAGGGGGAGAGACGGGGCGGAT
GGAGGAAGAGGAGGCGGAGGCTTAGGGTGTACAAAGGGCTTGACCCAGGGAGGGGGGTCAAAAGCCAAGG
CTTCCCAGGTCACGATGTAGGGGACCTGGTCTGGGTGTCCATGCGGGCCAGGTGAAAAGACCTTGATCTT
AACCTGGGTGATGAGGTCTCGGTTAAAGGTGCCGTCTCGCGGCCATCCGACGTTAAAGGTTGGCCATTCT
GCAGAGCAGAAGGTAACCCAACGTCTCTTCTTGACATCTACCGACTGGTTGTGAGCGATCCGCTCGACAT
CTTTCCAGTGACCTAAGGTCAAACTTAAGGGAGTGGTAACAGTCTGGCCCTAATTTTCAGACAAATAC
