>Addgene plasmid #21212 | MSCV JMJD3 | addgene partial sequence | sequence record 147531 | pLXSN5 5'-CCCTTGAACCTCCTCGTTCGACC-3'
CAGCCCTCACTCCTTCTCTAGGCGCCGGAATTAGATCTGCCACCATGGACTACAAGGATGACGATGACAA
GCTCGATGGAGGATACCCATACGATGTTCCAGATTACGCTGCTCGAGGTTATCAAACAAGTTTGTACAAA
AAAGCAGGCTCCGCGGCCGCCCCCTTCACCGGATCCATGCATCGGGCAGTGGATCCTCCAGGGGCCCGCG
CTGCACGGGAAGCCTTTGCCCTTGGGGGCCTGAGCTGTGCTGGGGCCTGGAGCTCCTGCCCGCCTCATCC
CCCTCCTCGTAGCGCATGGCTGCCTGGAGGCAGATGCTCAGCCAGCATTGGGCAGCCCCCGCTTCCTGCT
CCCCTACCCCCTTCACATGGCAGTAGTTCTGGGCACCCCAGCAAACCATATTATGCTCCAGGGGCGCCCA
CTCCAAGACCCCTCCATGGGAAGCTGGAATCCCTGCATGGCTGTGTGCAGGCATTGCTCCGGGAGCCAGC
CCAGCCAGGGCTTTGGGAACAGCTTGGGCAACTGTACGAGTCAGAGCACGATAGTGAGGAGGCCACACGC
TGCTACCACAGCGCCCTTCGATACGGAGGAAGCTTCGCTGAGCTGGGGCCCCGCA
